Addgene plasmid #54988: mCherry-ATG13-N-18
Purpose: Localization: Membrane Receptor, Excitation: 587, Emission: 610
Depositing lab: Michael Davidson. Depositing organization: Florida State University, Tallahassee.
Backbone
  Vector backbone: mCherry-N1
  Backbone size w/o insert (bp): 4750
  Vector type: Mammalian Expression
  Selectable markers: Neomycin (select with G418)
Growth in bacteria
  Bacterial resistance: Kanamycin, 50 μg/mL
  Growth temperature: 37°C
  Growth strain: DH5alpha
  Copy number: High Copy
Gene/Insert
  Gene/Insert name: ATG13 (alt name: NM_001142673.2)
  Species: H. sapiens (human)
  Entrez Gene: ATG13 (a.k.a. KIAA0652, PARATARG8)
  Promoter: CMV
  Tag / fusion protein: mCherry (C terminal on backbone)
  Cloning method: Unknown
  Sequencing primers: 5′ CMV-F; 3′ SV40pA-R
Terms and licenses: Academic/Nonprofit Terms; Industry Terms: Not Available to Industry
Depositor comments: . Excitation = 587; Emission = 610
How to cite: mCherry-ATG13-N-18 was a gift from Michael Davidson (Addgene plasmid # 54988 ; http://n2t.net/addgene:54988 ; RRID:Addgene_54988)
