[The description below was written by a language model from this plasmid's Addgene catalogue record.]
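Description:
mCherry-ATG13-N-18 is a mammalian expression plasmid built on the mCherry-N1 backbone (about 4.75 kb without the insert). It carries human ATG13, annotated against a RefSeq transcript, upstream of and fused to the red fluorescent protein mCherry. In this N1-type layout the fluorescent protein sits on the backbone at the C terminus of the inserted protein, so the product is ATG13-mCherry. The "N-18" in the name probably refers to the length of the linker between the two parts, although the record does not say so. Transcription is driven by the CMV promoter, which gives strong constitutive expression in most mammalian cell lines. The listed 3′ sequencing primer indicates that an SV40 polyadenylation signal follows the fusion.

The plasmid is maintained in E. coli at high copy number under kanamycin selection. A neomycin resistance marker allows G418 selection of stably transfected mammalian cells. No feature table is provided, so the origin of replication and the exact cloning junctions are not documented, and the cloning method is recorded as unknown.

The construct belongs to a collection of fluorescent protein fusions intended as localization markers for live- or fixed-cell imaging, with mCherry excitation and emission maxima given as 587 and 610 nm. The catalogue labels the localization as "Membrane Receptor". ATG13, however, is generally known as a component of the ULK1 autophagy-initiation complex, so in practice the fusion would more likely be used to visualise ATG13 distribution and its recruitment to early autophagic structures. That application is inferred from the gene's identity and is not stated in the record.
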