>Addgene plasmid #54988 | mCherry-ATG13-N-18 | depositor partial sequence | sequence record 85375 | insert sequence
TTGACGTCAGATCCGCTAGCGCCACCATGGAAACTGATCTCAATTCCCAGGACAGAAAGGACCTGGACAA
GTTTATTAAATTTTTTGCCCTCAAGACTGTCCAAGTGATTGTCCAGGCTCGGCTTGGTGAAAAGATTTGC
ACTCGTTCATCATCTTCTCCAACGGGTTCAGATTGGTTCAACTTAGCAATCAAAGACATCCCAGAGGTTA
CACATGAAGCAAAGAAGGCACTGGCAGGACAGCTGCCTGCAGTCGGGAGGTCCATGTGTGTGGAGATTTC
ACTTAAGACTTCTGAGGGAGATTCCATGGAGCTGGAAATATGGTGTCTTGAAATGAATGAAAAGTGTGAT
AAAGAAATCAAAGTTTCCTACACGGTGTACAACAGACTGTCATTGCTGCTGAAGTCCCTTCTTGCTATAA
CTAGGGTGACACCAGCCTATAGGCTCTCCAGGAAACAAGGGCATGAATATGTCATATTATACAGGATATA
TTTTGGAGAAGTTCAGCTGAGTGGCTTAGGAGAAGGCTTCCAGACAGTTCGTGTTGGGACAGTGGGCACC
CCTGTGGGCACCATCACTCTTTCTTGTGCTTACAGAATTAACTTGGCATTCATGTCTACCAGGCAATTTG
AGAGGACCCCACCTATCATGGGGATTATTATTGATCACTTTGTGGACCGTCCCTATCCCAGCTCCTCTCC
CATGCACCCCTGCAATTACAGAACTGCTGGTGAGGACACTGGAGTAATATACCCGTCTGTAGAAGACTCT
CAAGAAGTGTGTACCACCTCTTTTTCCACCTCCCCACCATCCCAGCTCTCAAGCTCTCGCCTTTCCTATC
AGCCTGCTGCCCTGGGCGTTGGATCAGCTGACCTGGCTTATCCAGTAGTGTTTGCTGCTGGCTTAAATGC
TACACACCCTCACCAGCTGATGGTTCCTGGGAAGGAAGGTGGGGTACCCCTTGCTCCCAACCAGCCTGTC
CATGGTACCCAGGCTGACCAGGAGAGACTGGCAACCTGCACCCCTTCTGACAGAACCCACTGTGCTGCCA
CACCCTCCAGTAGTGAGGATACTGAAACCGTATCAAACAGCAGTGAGGGACGGGCCTCCCCTCACGATGT
CTTGGAGACCATCTTTGTCCGAAAAGTGGGGGCTTTTGTCAACAAACCCATTAACCAGGTGACCCTGACG
AGTTTGGATATACCCTTTGCCATGTTTGCTCCCAAGAATTTGGAGCTGGAGGATACCGATCCAATGGTGA
ATCCTCCAGATTCCCCAGAGACTGAATCTCCTCTCCAGGGCAGCCTGCACTCAGATGGCTCCAGCGGGGG
CAGCAGTGGCAATACCCATGATGACTTTGTTATGATAGACTTTAAACCAGCTTTTTCTAAAGATGACATT
CTTCCGATGGACCTGGGGACCTTCTATCGGGAGTTTCAGAACCCACCTCAGCTGAGCAGCCTCTCCATAG
ATATTGGAGCACAGTCCATGGCTGAAGACTTGGACTCATTACCAGAGAAGCTGGCTGTGCATGAGAAGAA
TGTCCGCGAGTTTGATGCCTTTGTGGAAACCCTGCAGAGCAGCGGTGGAGCAAGCGCAGCCAGTGGTAGC
GCGGATCCACCGGTCGCCACCATGGTGAGCAAGGGCGAGGAGGATAACATGGCCATCATCAAGGAGTTCA
TGCGCTTCAAGGTGCACATGGAGGGCTCCGTGAACGGCCACGAGTTCGAGATCGAGGGCGAGGGCGAGGG
CCGCCCCTACGAGGGCACCCAGACCGCCAAGCTGAAGGTGACCAAGGGTGGCCCCCTGCCCTTCGCCTGG
GACATCCTGTCCCCTCAGTTCATGTACGGCTCCAAGGCCTACGTGAAGCACCCCGCCGACATCCCCGACT
ACTTGAAGCTGTCCTTCCCCGAGGGCTTCAAGTGGGAGCGCGTGATGAACTTCGAGGACGGCGGCGTGGT
GACCGTGACCCAGGACTCCTCCCTGCAGGACGGCGAGTTCATCTACAAGGTGAAGCTGCGCGGCACCAAC
TTCCCCTCCGACGGCCCCGTAATGCAGAAGAAGACCATGGGCTGGGAGGCCTCCTCCGAGCGGATGTACC
CCGAGGACGGCGCCCTGAAGGGCGAGATCAAGCAGAGGCTGAAGCTGAAGGACGGCGGCCACTACGACGC
TGAGGTCAAGACCACCTACAAGGCCAAGAAGCCCGTGCAGCTGCCCGGCGCCTACAACGTCAACATCAAG
TTGGACATCACCTCCCACAACGAGGACTACACCATCGTGGAACAGTACGAACGCGCCGAGGGCCGCCACT
CCACCGGCGGCATGGACGAGCTGTACAAGTAAAGCGGCCGCGACTCTAGATCATAATCAGCCATACCACA
TTTGTAGAAGTTT
