>Addgene plasmid #54988 | mCherry-ATG13-N-18 | addgene partial sequence | sequence record 101654 | C-ter-GFP 5'-CTCCTCGCCCTTGCTCAC-3'
GCTCCACCGCTGCTCTGCAGGGTTTCCACAAAGGCATCAAACTCGCGGACATTCTTCTCATGCACAGCCA
GCTTCTCTGGTAATGAGTCCAAGTCTTCAGCCATGGACTGTGCTCCAATATCTATGGAGAGGCTGCTCAG
CTGAGGTGGGTTCTGAAACTCCCGATAGAAGGTCCCCAGGTCCATCGGAAGAATGTCATCTTTAGAAAAA
GCTGGTTTAAAGTCTATCATAACAAAGTCATCATGGGTATTGCCACTGCTGCCCCCGCTGGAGCCATCTG
AGTGCAGGCTGCCCTGGAGAGGAGATTCAGTCTCTGGGGAATCTGGAGGATTCACCATTGGATCGGTATC
CTCCAGCTCCAAATTCTTGGGAGCAAACATGGCAAAGGGTATATCCAAACTCGTCAGGGTCACCTGGTTA
ATGGGTTTGTTGACAAAAGCCCCCACTTTTCGGACAAAGATGGTCTCCAAGACATCGTGAGGGGAGGCCC
GTCCCTCACTGCTGTTTGATACGGTTTCAGTATCCTCACTACTGGAGGGTGTGGCAGCACAGTGGGTTCT
GTCAGAAGGGGTGCAGGTTGCCAGTCTCTCCTGGTCAGCCTGGGTACCATGGACAGGCTGGTTGGGAGCA
AGGGGTACCCCACCTTCCTTCCCAGGAACCATCAGCTGGTGAGGGTGTGTAGCATTTAAGCCAGCAGCAA
ACACTACTGGATAAGCCAGGTCAGCTGATCCAACGCCCAGGGCAGCAGGCTGATAGGAAAGGCGAGAGCT
TGAGAGCTGGGATGGTGGGGAGGTGGAAAAAGAGGTGGTACACACTTCTTGAGAGTCTTCTACAGACGGG
TATATTACTCCAGTGTCCTCACCAGCAGTTCTGTAATTGCAGG
